Addgene plasmid #27116: pCS2 Flag Smad3 S213A
Depositing lab: Joan Massague. Depositing organization: Memorial Sloan-Kettering Cancer Center. Publication: Ubiquitin ligase Nedd4L targets activated Smad2/3 to limit TGF-beta signaling. Gao S, Alarcon C, Sapkota G, Rahman S, Chen PY, Goerner N, Macias MJ, Erdjument-Bromage H, Tempst P, Massague J. Mol Cell. 2009 Nov 13. 36(3):457-68. 10.1016/j.molcel.2009.09.043 PubMed 19917253.
Backbone
  Vector backbone: pCS2
  Backbone size w/o insert (bp): 4000
  Vector type: xenopus/mammalian/avian/zebrafish
Growth in bacteria
  Bacterial resistance: Ampicillin, 100 μg/mL
  Growth temperature: 37°C
  Growth strain: DH5alpha
  Copy number: High Copy
Gene/Insert
  Gene/Insert name: Smad3
  Species: H. sapiens (human)
  Insert size (bp): 1300
  Mutation: S213A
  Entrez Gene: SMAD3 (a.k.a. HSPC193, HsT17436, JV15-2, LDS1C, LDS3, MADH3, hMAD-3, hSMAD3, mad3)
  Tag / fusion protein: Flag (N terminal on insert)
  Cloning method: Restriction Enzyme
  Sequencing primers: 5′ lac_promoter; 3′ SP6
Terms and licenses: Academic/Nonprofit Terms; Industry Terms: Not Available to Industry
How to cite: pCS2 Flag Smad3 S213A was a gift from Joan Massague (Addgene plasmid # 27116 ; http://n2t.net/addgene:27116 ; RRID:Addgene_27116)
