[The description below was written by a language model from this plasmid's Addgene catalogue record.]
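Description:
pCS2 Flag Smad3 S213A is an expression plasmid built on the pCS2 backbone (about 4 kb without insert), a multipurpose vector catalogued for use in Xenopus, mammalian, avian and zebrafish systems. It is maintained in E. coli as a high-copy plasmid under ampicillin selection. The record does not list the promoter or other regulatory elements. pCS2-family vectors generally drive expression from a CMV-derived promoter and carry an SP6 promoter that allows in vitro transcription of mRNA for embryo injection, and the use of an SP6 sequencing primer is consistent with that layout. No feature table is provided to confirm these details for this particular construct.

The insert is human SMAD3 (roughly 1.3 kb), cloned by restriction enzymes and fused at its N terminus to a Flag epitope tag, which allows detection and immunoprecipitation of the expressed protein with anti-Flag antibodies. The coding sequence carries an S213A substitution, replacing a serine with alanine, which cannot be phosphorylated. Ser213 lies in the linker region of Smad3 between its MH1 and MH2 domains, a segment known to be a target of regulatory phosphorylation.

The associated publication concerns the ubiquitin ligase Nedd4L targeting activated Smad2/3 to limit TGF-beta signaling. This suggests the mutant is used alongside wild-type Smad3 to test how phosphorylation at this site affects ligase recognition, Smad3 turnover and signaling output, although the record does not explicitly state the intended purpose.
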