>Addgene plasmid #27116 | pCS2 Flag Smad3 S213A | addgene partial sequence | sequence record 33400 | 27116 with CMV-F
AGCATGCTCGTTTAGGGAACCGCCATTCTGCCTGGGGACGTCGGAGCAAGCTTGATTTAGGTGACACTAT
AGAATACAAGCTACTTGTTCTTTTTGCAGGATCCCATCGATTCGAATTCACCATGGACTACAAGGACGAC
GATGACAAGTCGTCCATCCTGCCTTTCACTCCCCCGATCGTGAAGCGCCTGCTGGGCTGGAAGAAGGGCG
AGCAGAACGGGCAGGAGGAGAAATGGTGCGAGAAGGCGGTCAAGAGCCTGGTCAAGAAACTCAAGAAGAC
GGGGCAGCTGGACGAGCTGGAGAAGGCCATCACCACGCAGAACGTCAACACCAAGTGCATCACCATCCCC
AGGTCCCTGGATGGCCGGTTGCAGGTGTCCCATCGGAAGGGGCTCCCTCATGTCATCTACTGCCGCCTGT
GGCGATGGCCAGACCTGCACAGCCACCACGAGCTGCGGGCCATGGAGCTGTGTGAGTTCGCCTTCAATAT
GAAGAAGGACGAGGTCTGCGTGAATCCCTACCACTACCAGAGAGTAGAGACACCAGTTCTACCTCCTGTG
TTGGTGCCACGCCACACAGAGATCCCGGCCGAGTTCCCCCCACTGGACGACTACAGCCATTCCATCCCCG
AAAACACTAACTTCCCCGCAGGCATCGAGCCCCAGAGCAATATTCCAGAGACCCCACCCCCTGGCTACCT
GAGTGAAGATGGAGAAACCAGTGACCACCAGATGAACCACAGCATGGACGCAGGTTCTCCAAACCTATCC
CCGAATCCGATGGCCCCAGCACATAATAACTTGGACCTGCAGCCAGTTACCTACTGCGAGCCGGCCTTCT
GGTGCTCCATCTCCTACTACGAGCTGAACCAGCGCGTCGGGGAGACATTCCACGCCTCGCAGCCATCCAT
GACTGTGGATGGCTTCACCGACCCCTCCAATTCGGAGCGCTT
