>Addgene plasmid #27116 | pCS2 Flag Smad3 S213A | addgene partial sequence | sequence record 33401 | 27116 with lac_promoter
TTTCACACAGGAAACAGCTATGACCATGATTACGCCAAGCGCGCAATTAACCCTCACTAAAGGGAACAAA
AGCTGGGTACCGGGCCCAATGCATTGGCGCCGCGGCGCGCCGCGAATTAAAAAACCTCCCACACCTCCCC
CTGAACCTGAAACATAAAATGAATGCAATTGTTGTTGTTAACTTGTTTATTGCAGCTTATAATGGTTACA
AATAAAGCAATAGCATCACAAATTTCACAAATAAAGCATTTTTTTCACTGCATTCTAGTTGTGGTTTGTC
CAAACTCATCAATGTATCTTATCATGTCTGGATCTACGTAATACGACTCACTATAGTTCTAGAGGCTCGA
GAGGCCTTGCGGCCGCGGCCAGATTGGCCTGTCGACGAATTCCTGCAGCCCGATGTCTCTAAGACACACT
GGAACAGCGGATGCTTGGGGAGCCCATCTGGGTGAGGACCTTGTCAAGCCACTGCAAAGGCCCATTCAGG
TGCAGCTCAATCCAGCAGGGGGTACTGGTCACAGTCTGTCTCCTGTACTCCGCTCCCCAGCCTTTGACGA
AGCTCATGCGGATGGTGCACATTCGGGTCAACTGGTAGACAGCCTCAAAGCCCTGGTTGACCGACTGGGC
CAGGAGGGCAGCGAACTCCTGGTTGTTGAAGATCTTCAGGTTGCATCCTGGTGGGATCTTGCAGACGGTG
GCCGGGTGCCAGCCATAGCGCTGGTTACAGTTGGGAGACTGGACAAAAATAGCGCTGTCACTGAGGCACT
CTGCGAAGACCTCCCCTCCGATGTAGTAGAGCCGCACGCCTCTTCCGATGTGTCTCCGTGTCAGCTCCAC
TGCTGCATTCCTGTTGACATTGGAGAGCAGCCCCTAGGCAGAAGCGCTCCGAATTGGAGGGGTCGGTGAA
GCCATCCCACAGTCATGGATGGCTTGCGAAG
